Addgene plasmid #120634: Smp_063530-Cd4-bio-His
Purpose: Expression of recombinant S. mansoni protein
Depositing lab: Gavin Wright. Depositing organization: Wellcome Sanger Institute. Publication: A library of cell-surface and secreted proteins from Schistosoma mansoni identifies early serological markers of infection. Cécile Crosnier, Anna V. Protasio, Gabriel Rinaldi, Shona Wilson, Matthew Berriman, Gavin J. Wright. bioRXiv 10.1101/593616.
Backbone
  Vector backbone: pTT3
  Backbone manufacturer: Yves Durocher, NRC
  Backbone size w/o insert (bp): 6686
  Vector type: Mammalian Expression
Growth in bacteria
  Bacterial resistance: Ampicillin, 100 μg/mL
  Growth temperature: 37°C
  Growth strain: DH5alpha
  Copy number: High Copy
Gene/Insert
  Gene/Insert name: Smp_063530
  Species: Schistosoma mansoni
  Insert size (bp): 505
  Entrez Gene: Smp_063530.1 (a.k.a. Smp_063530.1, Smp_063530.2)
  Promoter: CMV
  Tag / fusion protein: ratCd4(d3+4)-bio-6His (C terminal on backbone)
  Cloning method: Restriction Enzyme; 5′ cloning site NotI (not destroyed); 3′ cloning site AscI (not destroyed)
Terms and licenses: Academic/Nonprofit Terms; Industry Terms: Not Available to Industry
How to cite: Smp_063530-Cd4-bio-His was a gift from Gavin Wright (Addgene plasmid # 120634 ; http://n2t.net/addgene:120634 ; RRID:Addgene_120634)
