[The description below was written by a language model from this plasmid's Addgene catalogue record and pLannotate feature annotations shown in this document.]
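Description:
Smp_063530-Cd4-bio-His is a mammalian expression plasmid built on the pTT3 backbone for producing a recombinant, secreted form of the Schistosoma mansoni protein Smp_063530. It is maintained in E. coli through a high-copy ColE1/pUC-type origin and selected with ampicillin via the β-lactamase gene. The backbone also carries a fragment of the Epstein-Barr virus oriP, which allows episomal retention and enhanced transient expression in mammalian cells that supply EBNA1. Remnants of lac regulatory elements and small tet promoter and bla fragments annotated near the end of the sequence appear to be backbone leftovers rather than functional parts of the payload.

The expression cassette is driven by the human CMV immediate-early enhancer and promoter, followed by adenovirus-derived leader and splice elements and a chimeric intron fragment that support efficient mRNA processing. The short antisense "PTP" annotation in this region is most likely a by-product of that adenoviral sequence. A mouse immunoglobulin heavy chain signal sequence directs the product into the secretory pathway. The roughly 505 bp Smp_063530 insert, cloned between retained NotI and AscI sites, is not itself annotated in the feature table but fits the gap between the signal peptide and the downstream tag. It is fused at its C terminus to rat Cd4 domains 3 and 4, a biotinylation ("bio") tag and a 6xHis tag, and the cassette ends with a rabbit β-globin polyadenylation signal. The Cd4 domains give a common antibody-detectable handle, the bio tag is typically used for streptavidin capture, and the His tag allows metal-affinity purification. The construct belongs to a library of S. mansoni cell-surface and secreted proteins used to identify early serological markers of infection.
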