Features (pLannotate 1.2.2; 18 found; start..end, strand, type, name):
      1..380     +  enhancer       CMV enhancer: human cytomegalovirus immediate early enhancer
    382..581     +  promoter       CMV promoter: human cytomegalovirus (CMV) immediate early promoter
    649..687     +  misc_feature   Ad SA (fragment): adenovirus major late transcript splice acceptor (Friedrich and Soriano, 1991)
    720..929     -  CDS            PTP (fragment): TERM_ADE02 - Experimental evidence at protein level: Swiss-Prot protein existence level 1. Protein covalently bound to the viral DNA that acts as a primer for viral genomic replication by DNA strand displacement. Assembles on the viral origin of replication in an initiation complex with viral polymerase, DBP, host NFIA and host POU2F1/OCT1. During initiation, the polymerase covalently couples the first dCTP with Ser- 580 of pTP. The terminal protein stimulates the template activity over 20 fold compared to protein-free templates. Neo-synthesized viral genomes are linked to two preterminal prot
    960..1049    +  intron         chimeric intron (fragment): chimera between introns from adenovirus and immunoglobulin heavy chain genes
   1068..1114    +  CDS            IgH signal sequence (fragment): signal sequence from the mouse immunoglobulin heavy chain variable region
   1698..2258    +  CDS            Cd4 (fragment): CD4_RAT - Experimental evidence at protein level: Swiss-Prot protein existence level 1. Integral membrane glycoprotein that plays an essential role in the immune response and serves multiple functions in responses against both external and internal offenses. In T-cells, functions primarily as a coreceptor for MHC class II molecule:peptide complex. The antigens presented by class II peptides are derived from extracellular proteins while class I peptides are derived from cytosolic proteins. Interacts simultaneously with the T-cell receptor (TCR) and the MHC class II presented by antigen presenti
   2418..2473    +  polyA_signal   β-globin poly(A) signal: rabbit β-globin polyadenylation signal (Gil and Proudfoot, 1987)
   2987..4668    -  rep_origin     oriP (fragment): Epstein-Barr virus oriP replication origin (Yates et al., 2000)
   4795..4899    +  promoter       AmpR promoter: bla
   4900..5760    +  CDS            AmpR: β-lactamase; bla; confers resistance to ampicillin, carbenicillin, and related antibiotics
   5931..6519    +  rep_origin     ori: high-copy-number ColE1/pMB1/pBR322/pUC origin of replication
   6702..6794    +  CDS            lacI (fragment): lac repressor; lacI; The lac repressor binds to the lac operator to inhibit transcription in E. coli. This inhibition can be relieved by adding lactose or isopropyl-β-D-thiogalactopyranoside (IPTG).
   6807..6828    +  protein_bind   CAP binding site: CAP binding activates transcription in the presence of cAMP. E. coli catabolite activator protein
   6843..6873    +  promoter       lac promoter: promoter for the E. coli lac operon
   6881..6897    +  protein_bind   lac operator: The lac repressor binds to the lac operator to inhibit transcription in E. coli. This inhibition can be relieved by adding lactose or isopropyl-β-D-thiogalactopyranoside (IPTG). lac repressor encoded by lacI
   6967..6983    +  promoter       tet promoter (fragment): E. coli promoter for tetracycline efflux protein gene
   6993..7018    -  CDS            bla(M) (fragment): β-lactamase lacking the signal sequence; bla(M); allows cytosolic expression of β-lactamase
>Addgene plasmid #120634 | Smp_063530-Cd4-bio-His | addgene full sequence | sequence record 234397 | Addgene NGS Result
GACATTGATTATTGACTAGTTATTAATAGTAATCAATTACGGGGTCATTAGTTCATAGCCCATATATGGA
GTTCCGCGTTACATAACTTACGGTAAATGGCCCGCCTGGCTGACCGCCCAACGACCCCCGCCCATTGACG
TCAATAATGACGTATGTTCCCATAGTAACGCCAATAGGGACTTTCCATTGACGTCAATGGGTGGAGTATT
TACGGTAAACTGCCCACTTGGCAGTACATCAAGTGTATCATATGCCAAGTCCGCCCCCTATTGACGTCAA
TGACGGTAAATGGCCCGCCTGGCATTATGCCCAGTACATGACCTTACGGGACTTTCCTACTTGGCAGTAC
ATCTACGTATTAGTCATCGCTATTACCATGGTGATGCGGTTTTGGCAGTACACCAATGGGCGTGGATAGC
GGTTTGACTCACGGGGATTTCCAAGTCTCCACCCCATTGACGTCAATGGGAGTTTGTTTTGGCACCAAAA
TCAACGGGACTTTCCAAAATGTCGTAATAACCCCGCCCCGTTGACGCAAATGGGCGGTAGGCGTGTACGG
TGGGAGGTCTATATAAGCAGAGCTCGTTTAGTGAACCGTCAGATCCTCACTCTCTTCCGCATCGCTGTCT
GCGAGGGCCAGCTGTTGGGCTCGCGGTTGAGGACAAACTCTTCGCGGTCTTTCCAGTACTCTTGGATCGG
AAACCCGTCGGCCTCCGAACGGTACTCCGCCACCGAGGGACCTGAGCGAGTCCGCATCGACCGGATCGGA
AAACCTCTCGAGAAAGGCGTCTAACCAGTCACAGTCGCAAGGTAGGCTGAGCACCGTGGCGGGCGGCAGC
GGGTGGCGGTCGGGGTTGTTTCTGGCGGAGGTGCTGCTGATGATGTAATTAAAGTAGGCGGTCTTGAGAC
GGCGGATGGTCGAGGTGAGGTGTGGCAGGCTTGAGATCCAGCTGTTGGGGTGAGTACTCCCTCTCAAAAG
CGGGCATTACTTCTGCGCTAAGATTGTCAGTTTCCAAAAACGAGGAGGATTTGATATTCACCTGGCCCGA
TCTGGCCATACACTTGAGTGACAATGACATCCACTTTGCCTTTCTCTCCACAGGTGTCCACTCCCAGGTC
CAAGTTTGCCACCATGGAGTTTCAGACCCAGGTACTCATGTCCCTGCTGCTCTGCATGTCTGGTGCGGCC
GCCGAGGTGGAAGATCCTATCGCCCTGGACAACCAGGTGGAAGAGGGCCTGAACGACCAGATCCTGAACG
AGTACGAGGCCTTCTACATCTACGACCACATGGTGTCCTACCTGAGCAGACCCGAAGTGGGCCTGAGCGG
CTTCGCCAAGTTCTTCAGAGAGAGCGCCAACGAGGAACTGGAACACGCCCGGAAGTTCAGCGAGTTCGTG
AACAAGCGGAACAGCAAGGTGGTGCTGAAGAACATCCTGCTGGCCAGCTCCGGCGTGCCCATGGACTTCA
AGAACATCCACGAAGTGATCGACACCGCCATCGGCAAAGAACTGGAAGTGACCGCCCACATCAACGCCCT
GCACAAGCTGGCCTCCAAGATGAACGACGCCACCACCCAGGACTTTCTGGACGACTTTCTGCAGGAACAG
GTCAACAGCGTCAGCAAGCTGAGAGAGATGCGGGCCAGACTGCACCTGGACAACAGCGCCGTGTACCTGA
TGGACAAAGAGTTCAGAGGCGCGCCGTCGACCTCCATCACGGCCTATAAGAGTGAGGGGGAGTCAGCGGA
GTTCTCCTTCCCACTCAACCTTGGAGAGGAAAGCCTGCAGGGAGAGTTGAGATGGAAGGCAGAGAAGGCT
CCTTCTTCCCAGTCCTGGATCACCTTCTCCCTAAAGAACCAAAAGGTGTCTGTGCAGAAGTCTACTAGCA
ACCCCAAGTTCCAGCTGTCCGAAACGCTCCCACTCACCCTTCAGATACCCCAGGTCTCCCTTCAGTTTGC
TGGTTCTGGCAACCTGACCCTGACTCTGGACAGAGGGATACTGTATCAGGAAGTGAACCTGGTGGTGATG
AAAGTGACTCAGCCCGACAGCAACACTTTGACCTGTGAGGTGATGGGACCCACCTCACCCAAGATGAGAC
TGATCTTGAAGCAGGAGAATCAGGAGGCCAGGGTCTCCAGGCAGGAGAAAGTGATTCAAGTGCAGGCCCC
TGAAGCAGGGGTGTGGCAATGTCTACTGAGTGAAGGTGAAGAGGTCAAGATGGACTCCAAGATCCAGGTT
TTATCCAAAGGGTTGAATTCCGGCAGCCTGCACCACATCCTGGACGCCCAGAAGATGCTGTGGAACCACA
GGGACAGGAACCTGCCTCCTCTGGCCCCTCTGGGCCCCCACCACCATCACCACCATTGAGTCTAGACACG
TGATTAATTAAGGATCCCCCGACCTCGACCTCTGGCTAATAAAGGAAATTTATTTTCATTGCAATAGTGT
GTTGGAATTTTTTGTGTCTCTCACTCGGAAGGACATATGGGAGGGCAAATCATTTGGTCGAGATCCCTCG
GAGATCTCTAGCTAGAGGATCGATCCCCGCCCCGGACGAACTAAACCTGACTACGACATCTCTGCCCCTT
CTTCGCGGGGCAGTGCATGTAATCCCTTCAGTTGGTTGGTACAACTTGCCAACTGGGCCCTGTTCCACAT
GTGACACGGGGGGGGACCAAACACAAAGGGGTTCTCTGACTGTAGTTGACATCCTTATAAATGGATGTGC
ACATTTGCCAACACTGAGTGGCTTTCATCCTGGAGCAGACTTTGCAGTCTGTGGACTGCAACACAACATT
GCCTTTATGTGTAACTCTTGGCTGAAGCTCTTACACCAATGCTGGGGGACATGTACCTCCCAGGGGCCCA
GGAAGACTACGGGAGGCTACACCAACGTCAATCAGAGGGGCCTGTGTAGCTACCGATAAGCGGACCCTCA
AGAGGGCATTAGCAATAGTGTTTATAAGGCCCCCTTGTTAACCCTAAACGGGTAGCATATGCTTCCCGGG
TAGTAGTATATACTATCCAGACTAACCCTAATTCAATAGCATATGTTACCCAACGGGAAGCATATGCTAT
CGAATTAGGGTTAGTAAAAGGGTCCTAAGGAACAGCGATATCTCCCACCCCATGAGCTGTCACGGTTTTA
TTTACATGGGGTCAGGATTCCACGAGGGTAGTGAACCATTTTAGTCACAAGGGCAGTGGCTGAAGATCAA
GGAGCGGGCAGTGAACTCTCCTGAATCTTCGCCTGCTTCTTCATTCTCCTTCGTTTAGCTAATAGAATAA
CTGCTGAGTTGTGAACAGTAAGGTGTATGTGAGGTGCTCGAAAACAAGGTTTCAGGTGACGCCCCCAGAA
TAAAATTTGGACGGGGGGTTCAGTGGTGGCATTGTGCTATGACACCAATATAACCCTCACAAACCCCTTG
GGCAATAAATACTAGTGTAGGAATGAAACATTCTGAATATCTTTAACAATAGAAATCCATGGGGTGGGGA
CAAGCCGTAAAGACTGGATGTCCATCTCACACGAATTTATGGCTATGGGCAACACATAATCCTAGTGCAA
TATGATACTGGGGTTATTAAGATGTGTCCCAGGCAGGGACCAAGACAGGTGAACCATGTTGTTACACTCT
ATTTGTAACAAGGGGAAAGAGAGTGGACGCCGACAGCAGCGGACTCCACTGGTTGTCTCTAACACCCCCG
AAAATTAAACGGGGCTCCACGCCAATGGGGCCCATAAACAAAGACAAGTGGCCACTCTTTTTTTTGAAAT
TGTGGAGTGGGGGCACGCGTCAGCCCCCACACGCCGCCCTGCGGTTTTGGACTGTAAAATAAGGGTGTAA
TAACTTGGCTGATTGTAACCCCGCTAACCACTGCGGTCAAACCACTTGCCCACAAAACCACTAATGGCAC
CCCGGGGAATACCTGCATAAGTAGGTGGGCGGGCCAAGATAGGGGCGCGATTGCTGCGATCTGGAGGACA
AATTACACACACTTGCGCCTGAGCGCCAAGCACAGGGTTGTTGGTCCTCATATTCACGAGGTCGCTGAGA
GCACGGTGGGCTAATGTTGCCATGGGTAGCATATACTACCCAAATATCTGGATAGCATATGCTATCCTAA
TCTATATCTGGGTAGCATAGGCTATCCTAATCTATATCTGGGTAGCATATGCTATCCTAATCTATATCTG
GGTAGTATATGCTATCCTAATTTATATCTGGGTAGCATAGGCTATCCTAATCTATATCTGGGTAGCATAT
GCTATCCTAATCTATATCTGGGTAGTATATGCTATCCTAATCTGTATCCGGGTAGCATATGCTATCCTAA
TAGAGATTAGGGTAGTATATGCTATCCTAATTTATATCTGGGTAGCATATACTACCCAAATATCTGGATA
GCATATGCTATCCTAATCTATATCTGGGTAGCATATGCTATCCTAATCTATATCTGGGTAGCATAGGCTA
TCCTAATCTATATCTGGGTAGCATATGCTATCCTAATCTATATCTGGGTAGTATATGCTATCCTAATTTA
TATCTGGGTAGCATAGGCTATCCTAATCTATATCTGGGTAGCATATGCTATCCTAATCTATATCTGGGTA
GTATATGCTATCCTAATCTGTATCCGGGTAGCATATGCTATCCTCATGATAAGCTGTCAAACATGAGAAT
TTTCTTGAAGACGAAAGGGCCTCGTGATACGCCTATTTTTATAGGTTAATGTCATGATAATAATGGTTTC
TTAGACGTCAGGTGGCACTTTTCGGGGAAATGTGCGCGGAACCCCTATTTGTTTATTTTTCTAAATACAT
TCAAATATGTATCCGCTCATGAGACAATAACCCTGATAAATGCTTCAATAATATTGAAAAAGGAAGAGTA
TGAGTATTCAACATTTCCGTGTCGCCCTTATTCCCTTTTTTGCGGCATTTTGCCTTCCTGTTTTTGCTCA
CCCAGAAACGCTGGTGAAAGTAAAAGATGCTGAAGATCAGTTGGGTGCACGAGTGGGTTACATCGAACTG
GATCTCAACAGCGGTAAGATCCTTGAGAGTTTTCGCCCCGAAGAACGTTTTCCAATGATGAGCACTTTTA
AAGTTCTGCTATGTGGCGCGGTATTATCCCGTGTTGACGCCGGGCAAGAGCAACTCGGTCGCCGCATACA
CTATTCTCAGAATGACTTGGTTGAGTACTCACCAGTCACAGAAAAGCATCTTACGGATGGCATGACAGTA
AGAGAATTATGCAGTGCTGCCATAACCATGAGTGATAACACTGCGGCCAACTTACTTCTGACAACGATCG
GAGGACCGAAGGAGCTAACCGCTTTTTTGCACAACATGGGGGATCATGTAACTCGCCTTGATCGTTGGGA
ACCGGAGCTGAATGAAGCCATACCAAACGACGAGCGTGACACCACGATGCCTGCAGCAATGGCAACAACG
TTGCGCAAACTATTAACTGGCGAACTACTTACTCTAGCTTCCCGGCAACAATTAATAGACTGGATGGAGG
CGGATAAAGTTGCAGGACCACTTCTGCGCTCGGCCCTTCCGGCTGGCTGGTTTATTGCTGATAAATCTGG
AGCCGGTGAGCGTGGGTCTCGCGGTATCATTGCAGCACTGGGGCCAGATGGTAAGCCCTCCCGTATCGTA
GTTATCTACACGACGGGGAGTCAGGCAACTATGGATGAACGAAATAGACAGATCGCTGAGATAGGTGCCT
CACTGATTAAGCATTGGTAACTGTCAGACCAAGTTTACTCATATATACTTTAGATTGATTTAAAACTTCA
TTTTTAATTTAAAAGGATCTAGGTGAAGATCCTTTTTGATAATCTCATGACCAAAATCCCTTAACGTGAG
TTTTCGTTCCACTGAGCGTCAGACCCCGTAGAAAAGATCAAAGGATCTTCTTGAGATCCTTTTTTTCTGC
GCGTAATCTGCTGCTTGCAAACAAAAAAACCACCGCTACCAGCGGTGGTTTGTTTGCCGGATCAAGAGCT
ACCAACTCTTTTTCCGAAGGTAACTGGCTTCAGCAGAGCGCAGATACCAAATACTGTTCTTCTAGTGTAG
CCGTAGTTAGGCCACCACTTCAAGAACTCTGTAGCACCGCCTACATACCTCGCTCTGCTAATCCTGTTAC
CAGTGGCTGCTGCCAGTGGCGATAAGTCGTGTCTTACCGGGTTGGACTCAAGACGATAGTTACCGGATAA
GGCGCAGCGGTCGGGCTGAACGGGGGGTTCGTGCACACAGCCCAGCTTGGAGCGAACGACCTACACCGAA
CTGAGATACCTACAGCGTGAGCTATGAGAAAGCGCCACGCTTCCCGAAGGGAGAAAGGCGGACAGGTATC
CGGTAAGCGGCAGGGTCGGAACAGGAGAGCGCACGAGGGAGCTTCCAGGGGGAAACGCCTGGTATCTTTA
TAGTCCTGTCGGGTTTCGCCACCTCTGACTTGAGCGTCGATTTTTGTGATGCTCGTCAGGGGGGCGGAGC
CTATGGAAAAACGCCAGCAACGCGGCCTTTTTACGGTTCCTGGCCTTTTGCTGGCCTTTTGCTCACATGT
TCTTTCCTGCGTTATCCCCTGATTCTGTGGATAACCGTATTACCGCCTTTGAGTGAGCTGATACCGCTCG
CCGCAGCCGAACGACCGAGCGCAGCGAGTCAGTGAGCGAGGAAGCGGAAGAGCGCCCAATACGCAAACCG
CCTCTCCCCGCGCGTTGGCCGATTCATTAATGCAGCTGGCACGACAGGTTTCCCGACTGGAAAGCGGGCA
GTGAGCGCAACGCAATTAATGTGAGTTAGCTCACTCATTAGGCACCCCAGGCTTTACACTTTATGCTTCC
GGCTCGTATGTTGTGTGGAATTGTGAGCGGATAACAATTTCACACAGGAAACAGCTATGACCATGATTAC
GCCAAGCTCTAGCTAGAGGTCGACCAATTCTCATGTTTGACAGCTTATCATCGCAGATCCGGGCAACGTT
GTTGCCATTGCTGCAGGCGCAGAACTGGTAGGTATGGAAGATCTATACATTGAATCAATATTGGCAATTA
GCCATATTAGTCATTGGTTATATAGCATAAATCAATATTGGCTATTGGCCATTGCATACGTTGTATCTAT
ATCATAATATGTACATTTATATTGGCTCATGTCCAATATGACCGCCATGTT
